>Addgene plasmid #60154 | pNB778 | depositor full sequence | sequence record 99755 | pNB778 sequence 7905 bps
GATCTGTTTAGCTTGCCTCGTCCCCGCCGGGTCACCCGGCCAGCGACATGGAGGCCCAGAATACCCTCCT
TGACAGTCTTGACGTGCGCAGCTCAGGGGCATGATGTGACTGTCGCCCGTACATTTAGCCCATACATCCC
CATGTATAATCATTTGCATCCATACATTTTGATGGCCGCACGGCGCGAAGCAAAAATTACGGCTCCTCGC
TGCAGACCTGCGAGCAGGGAAACGCTCCCCTCACAGACGCGTGTACGCATGTAACATTATACTGAAAACC
TTGCTTGAGAAGGTTTTGGGACGCTCGAAGGCTTTAATTTGCGGCCGGTACCCAATTCGCCCTATAGTGA
GTCGTATTACGCGCGCTCACTGGCCGTCGTTTTACAACGTCGTGACTGGGAAAACCCTGGCGTTACCCAA
CTTAATCGCCTTGCAGCACATCCCCCTTTCGCCAGCTGGCGTAATAGCGAAGAGGCCCGCACCGATCGCC
CTTCCCAACAGTTGCGCAGCCTGAATGGCGAATGGCGCG
[124 nt withheld, positions 530-653]
C
[91 nt withheld, positions 655-745]
A
[49 nt withheld, positions 747-795]
CCTTTGACGTTGGAGTCCACGTTCTTT
[37 nt withheld, positions 823-859]
ACCCTATCTCGGTCTATTCTTTTGATTTATAAGGGATTTTGCCGATTTCGGCCTATTGGTTAAAAAATGA
GCTGATTTAACAAAAATTTAACGCGAATTTTAACAAAATATTAACGTTTACAATTTCCTGATGCGGTATT
TTCTCCTTACGCATCTGTGCGGTATTTCACACCGCATAGGGTAATAACTGATATAATTAAATTGAAGCTC
TAATTTGTGAGTTTAGTATACATGCATTTACTTATAATACAGTTTTTTAGTTTTGCTGGCCGCATCTTCT
CAAATATGCTTCCCAGCCTGCTTTTCTGTAACGTTCACCCTCTACCTTAGCATCCCTTCCCTTTGCAAAT
AGTCCTCTTCCAACAATAATAATGTCAGATCCTGTAGAGACCACATCATCCACGGTTCTATACTGTTGAC
CCAATGCGTCTCCCTTGTCATCTAAACCCACACCGGGTGTCATAATCAACCAATCGTAACCTTCATCTCT
TCCACCCATGTCTCTTTGAGCAATAAAGCCGATAACAAAATCTTTGTCGCTCTTCGCAATGTCAACAGTA
CCCTTAGTATATTCTCCAGTAGATAGGGAGCCCTTGCATGACAATTCTGCTAACATCAAAAGGCCTCTAG
GTTCCTTTGTTACTTCTTCTGCCGCCTGCTTCAAACCGCTAACAATACCTGGGCCCACCACACCGTGTGC
ATTCGTAATGTCTGCCCATTCTGCTATTCTGTATACACCCGCAGAGTACTGCAATTTGACTGTATTACCA
ATGTCAGCAAATTTTCTGTCTTCGAAGAGTAAAAAATTGTACTTGGCGGATAATGCCTTTAGCGGCTTAA
CTGTGCCCTCCATGGAAAAATCAGTCAAGATATCCACATGTGTTTTTAGTAAACAAATTTTGGGACCTAA
TGCTTCAACTAACTCCAGTAATTCCTTGGTGGTACGAACATCCAATGAAGCACACAAGTTTGTTTGCTTT
TCGTGCATGATATTAAATAGCTTGGCAGCAACAGGACTAGGATGAGTAGCAGCACGTTCCTTATATGTAG
CTTTCGACATGATTTATCTTCGTTTCCTGCAGGTTTTTGTTCTGTGCAGTTGGGTTAAGAATACTGGGCA
ATTTCATGTTTCTTCAACACTACATATGCGTATATATACCAATCTAAGTCTGTGCTCCTTCCTTCGTTCT
TCCTTCTGTTCGGAGATTACCGAATCAAAAAAATTTCAAAGAAACCGAAATCAAAAAAAAGAATAAAAAA
AAAATGATGAATTGAATTGAAAAGCTGTGGTATGGTGCACTCTCAGTACAATCTGCTCTGATGCCGCATA
GTTAAGCCAGCCCCGACACCCGCCAACACCCGCTGACGCGCCCTGACGGGCTTGTCTGCTCCCGGCATCC
GCTTACAGACAAGCTGTGACCGTCTCCGGGAGCTGCATGTGTCAGAGGTTTTCACCGTCATCACCGAAAC
GCGCGAGACGAAAGGGCCTCGTGATACGCCTATTTTTATAGGTTAATGTCATGATAATAATGGTTTCTTA
GACGTCAGGTGGCACTTTTCGGGGAAATGTGCGCGGAACCCCTATTTGTTTATTTTTCTAAATACATTCA
AATATGTATCCGCTCATGAGACAATAACCCTGATAAATGCTTCAATAATATTGAAAAAGGAAGAGTATGA
GTATTCAACATTTCCGTGTCGCCCTTATTCCCTTTTTTGCGGCATTTTGCCTTCCTGTTTTTGCTCACCC
AGAAACGCTGGTGAAAGTAAAAGATGCTGAAGATCAGTTGGGTGCACGAGTGGGTTACATCGAACTGGAT
CTCAACAGCGGTAAGATCCTTGAGAGTTTTCGCCCCGAAGAACGTTTTCCAATGATGAGCACTTTTAAAG
TTCTGCTATGTGGCGCGGTATTATCCCGTATTGACGCCGGGCAAGAGCAACTCGGTCGCCGCATACACTA
TTCTCAGAATGACTTGGTTGAGTACTCACCAGTCACAGAAAAGCATCTTACGGATGGCATGACAGTAAGA
GAATTATGCAGTGCTGCCATAACCATGAGTGATAACACTGCGGCCAACTTACTTCTGACAACGATCGGAG
GACCGAAGGAGCTAACCGCTTTTTTGCACAACATGGGGGATCATGTAACTCGCCTTGATCGTTGGGAACC
GGAGCTGAATGAAGCCATACCAAACGACGAGCGTGACACCACGATGCCTGTAGCAATGGCAACAACGTTG
CGCAAACTATTAACTGGCGAACTACTTACTCTAGCTTCCCGGCAACAATTAATAGACTGGATGGAGGCGG
ATAAAGTTGCAGGACCACTTCTGCGCTCGGCCCTTCCGGCTGGCTGGTTTATTGCTGATAAATCTGGAGC
CGGTGAGCGTGGGTCTCGCGGTATCATTGCAGCACTGGGGCCAGATGGTAAGCCCTCCCGTATCGTAGTT
ATCTACACGACGGGGAGTCAGGCAACTATGGATGAACGAAATAGACAGATCGCTGAGATAGGTGCCTCAC
TGATTAAGCATTGGTAACTGTCAGACCAAGTTTACTCATATATACTTTAGATTGATTTAAAACTTCATTT
TTAATTTAAAAGGATCTAGGTGAAGATCCTTTTTGATAATCTCATGACCAAAATCCCTTAACGTGAGTTT
TCGTTCCACTGAGCGTCAGACCCCGTAGAAAAGATCAAAGGATCTTCTTGAGATCCTTTTTTTCTGCGCG
TAATCTGCTGCTTGCAAACAAAAAAACCACCGCTACCAGCGGTGGTTTGTTTGCCGGATCAAGAGCTACC
AACTCTTTTTCCGAAGGTAACTGGCTTCAGCAGAGCGCAGATACCAAATACTGTCCTTCTAGTGTAGCCG
TAGTTAGGCCACCACTTCAAGAACTCTGTAGCACCGCCTACATACCTCGCTCTGCTAATCCTGTTACCAG
TGGCTGCTGCCAGTGGCGATAAGTCGTGTCTTACCGGGTTGGACTCAAGACGATAGTTACCGGATAAGGC
GCAGCGGTCGGGCTGAACGGGGGGTTCGTGCACACAGCCCAGCTTGGAGCGAACGACCTACACCGAACTG
AGATACCTACAGCGTGAGCTATGAGAAAGCGCCACGCTTCCCGAAGGGAGAAAGGCGGACAGGTATCCGG
TAAGCGGCAGGGTCGGAACAGGAGAGCGCACGAGGGAGCTTCCAGGGGGAAACGCCTGGTATCTTTATAG
TCCTGTCGGGTTTCGCCACCTCTGACTTGAGCGTCGATTTTTGTGATGCTCGTCAGGGGGGCGGAGCCTA
TGGAAAAACGCCAGCAACGCGGCCTTTTTACGGTTCCTGGCCTTTTGCTGGCCTTTTGCTCACATGTTCT
TTCCTGCGTTATCCCCTGATTCTGTGGATAACCGTATTACCGCCTTTGAGTGAGCTGATACCGCTCGCCG
CAGCCGAACGACCGAGCGCAGCGAGTCAGTGAGCGAGGAAGCGGAAGAGCGCCCAATACGCAAACCGCCT
CTCCCCGCGCGTTGGCCGATTCATTAATGCAGCTGGCACGACAGGTTTCCCGACTGGAAAGCGGGCAGTG
AGCGCAACGCAATTAATGTGAGTTACCTCACTCATTAGGCACCCCAGGCTTTACACTTTATGCTTCCGGC
TCCTATGTTGTGTGGAATTGTGAGCGGATAACAATTTCACACAGGAAACAGCTATGACCATGATTACGCC
AAGCGCGCAATTAACCCTCACTAAAGGGAACAAAAGCTGGAGCTCTGATGAACGGTAAGCCAATGAAGGA
AAAGAAGTCTACCAGAAGTGTCGAAGACTTCATGGCTGCTATGCAAAGAGTCTCTACTCAACACGAAAAG
GAAACCTAATCCTGTTGAAGTAGCATTTAATCATAATTTTTGTCACATTTTAATCAACTTGATTTTTCTG
GTTTAATTTTTCTAATTTTAATTTTAATTTTTTTATCAATGGGAACTGATACACTAAAAAGAATTAGGAG
CCAACAAGAATAAGCCGCTTATTTCCTACTAGAGTTTGCTTAAAATTTCATCTCGAATTGTCATTCTAAT
ATTTTATCCACACACACACCTTAAAATTTTTAGATTAAATGGCATCAACTCTTAGCTTCACACACACACA
CACACCGAAGCTGGTTGTTTTATTTGATTTGATATAATTGGTTTCTCTGGATGGTACTTTTTCTTTCTTG
GTTATTTCCTATTTTAAAATATGAAACGCACACAAGTCATAATTATTCTAATAGAGCACAATTCACAACA
CGCACATTTCAACTTTAATATTTTTTTAGAAACACTTTATTTAGTCTAATTCTTAATTTTTAATATATAT
AATGCACACACACTAATTTATTCATTAATTTTTTATTGAGTAGGATTTGAAAATATTTGGTATCTTTGCA
AGATGTTTGTATAGAGGGACAAAGAATCGTCTTTATTATGGTCAAGGCTTTACGTCATAATAGTTCCTGC
CCAGCTCTTCTATAATACTTTAAAGATCTCTTCTCGTTTGCTCCATTTGGAAGTCTCGCTTACGTTTATG
CGCCCATACAGACACTCAAGATACACACTTACATGAACGTATACAAATTTACTAACACTACTTGAAAATA
TGAACCACAGTACATCATATTAAGACGTAGTATTCGATGATTGAAGGCCGCCTCCGCGAAATACCTTTAC
TGATTTTGCCGGTTAATCGCATCGAAATTTCTTCATCACAAGAAAGCAAACAAATCGCCAGGCCATTCTA
CAAGTTTCCTTTTCTTATGAAGATGTAAAAGCTACTAAGGCGTCATTACTCTAGATGACTCAGTTTAGTC
TGACCTTCTATAGTATACTACCCTGGCGCTATGATGATGAGCGGTTCTTTTATTGCGGAAACGAAAATTC
CGGGACCGGCGAAATTTGCCCGGTTTTGTCCGTAACCGGCTTCATGAGTCGGCTTCAATAGTAGTTGAAT
ACTTATTTAAACAGCAGAACTTAACTCACTCATCACGCTGTTTCCGCTGAATTTTCTCAAAATATCTAAG
CAGTCAACAAATATAAAGAATATTGAAATTGACAGTTTTTGTCGCTATCGATTTTTATTATTTGCTGTTT
TAAATCTTGGTTTACACTCCATCCAAACTAGAACTAGTGGATCCCCCGGGTTAATTAACCATGGTGAAGC
GTGAGAAAAATGTCATCTATGGCCCTGAGCCTCTCCATCCTTTGGAGGATTTGACTGCCGGCGAAATGCT
GTTTCGTGCTCTCCGCAAGCACTCTCATTTGCCTCAAGCCTTGGTCGATGTGGTCGGCGATGAATCTTTG
AGCTACAAGGAGTTTTTTGAGGCAACCGTCTTGCTGGCTCAGTCCCTCCACAATTGTGGCTACAAGATGA
ACGACGTCGTTAGTATCTGTGCTGAAAACAATACCCGTTTCTTCATTCCAGTCATCGCCGCATGGTATAT
CGGTATGATCGTGGCTCCAGTCAACGAGAGCTACATTCCCGACGAACTGTGTAAAGTCATGGGTATCTCT
AAGCCACAGATTGTCTTCACCACTAAGAATATTCTGAACAAAGTCCTGGAAGTCCAAAGCCGCACCAACT
TTATTAAGCGTATCATCATCTTGGACACTGTGGAGAATATTCACGGTTGCGAATCTTTGCCTAATTTCAT
CTCTCGCTATTCAGACGGCAACATCGCAAACTTTAAACCACTCCACTTCGACCCTGTGGAACAAGTTGCA
GCCATTCTGTGTAGCAGCGGTACTACTGGACTCCCAAAGGGAGTCATGCAGACCCATCAAAACATTTGCG
TGCGTCTGATCCATGCTCTCGATCCACGCGTGGGCACTCAGCTGATTCCTGGTGTCACCGTCTTGGTCTA
CTTGCCTTTCTTCCATGCTTTCGGCTTTAGCATTACTTTGGGTTACTTTATGGTCGGTCTCCGCGTGATT
ATGTTCCGCCGTTTTGATCAGGAGGCTTTCTTGAAAGCCATCCAAGATTATGAAGTCCGCAGTGTCATCA
ACGTGCCTAGCGTGATCCTGTTTTTGTCTAAGAGCCCACTCGTGGACAAGTACGACTTGTCTTCACTGCG
TGAATTGTGTTGCGGTGCCGCTCCACTGGCTAAGGAGGTCGCTGAAGTGGCCGCCAAACGCTTGAATCTT
CCAGGGATTCGTTGTGGCTTCGGCCTCACCGAATCTACCAGCGCTAACATTCACTCTCTCGGGGATGAGT
TTAAGAGCGGCTCTTTGGGCCGTGTCACTCCACTCATGGCTGCTAAGATCGCTGATCGCGAAACTGGTAA
GGCTTTGGGCCCGAACCAAGTGGGCGAGCTGTGTATCAAAGGCCCTATGGTGAGCAAGGGTTATGTCAAT
AACGTTGAAGCTACCAAGGAGGCCATCGACGACGACGGCTGGTTGCATTCTGGTGATTTTGGATATTACG
ACGAAGATGAGCATTTTTACGTCGTGGATCGTTACAAGGAGCTGATCAAATACAAGGGTAGCCAGGTTGC
TCCAGCTGAGTTGGAGGAGATTCTGTTGAAAAATCCATGCATTCGCGATGTCGCTGTGGTCGGCATTCCT
GATCTGGAGGCCGGCGAACTGCCTTCTGCTTTCGTTGTCAAGCAGCCTGGTAAAGAAATTACCGCCAAAG
AAGTGTATGATTACCTGGCTGAACGTGTGAGCCATACTAAGTACTTGCGTGGCGGCGTGCGTTTTGTTGA
CTCCATCCCTCGTAACGTAACAGGCAAAATTACCCGCAAGGAGCTGTTGAAACAATTGTTGGAGAAGGCC
GGCGGTTTGTACAAATAAGGCGCGCCACTTCTAAATAAGCGAATTTCTTATGATTTATGATTTTTATTAT
TAAATAAGTTATAAAAAAAATAAGTGTATACAAATTTTAAAGTGACTCTTAGGTTTTAAAACGAAAATTC
TTATTCTTGAGTAACTCTTTCCTGTAGGTCAGGTTGCTTTCTCAGGTATAGTATGAGGTCGCTCTTATTG
ACCACACCTCTACCGGCAGATCCGCTAGGGATAACAGGGTAATATA
Features (pLannotate 1.2.2; 22 found; start..end, strand, type, name):
     45..252     +  promoter       TEF promoter (fragment): Ashbya gossypii TEF promoter
    243..322     +  terminator     CYC1 terminator (fragment): S. cerevisiae CYC1; transcription terminator for CYC1
    341..359     -  promoter       T7 promoter: promoter for bacteriophage T7 RNA polymerase
    367..522     +  CDS            lacZα (fragment): LacZα fragment of β-galactosidase; lacZ fragment
    530..985     +  rep_origin     f1 ori (sequence partly withheld): f1 bacteriophage origin of replication; arrow indicates direction of (+) strand synthesis
    986..1037    -  misc_feature   bom (fragment): basis of mobility region from pBR322
   1116..1919    -  CDS            URA3: orotidine-5'-phosphate decarboxylase, required for uracil biosynthesis; S. cerevisiae URA3; yeast auxotrophic marker, counterselectable with 5-fluoroorotic acid (5-FOA)
   1920..2135    -  promoter       URA3 promoter: S. cerevisiae URA3
   2150..2199    -  misc_feature   bom (fragment): basis of mobility region from pBR322
   2301..2336    -  CDS            rop (fragment): Rop protein, which maintains plasmids at low copy number; rop
   2431..2535    +  promoter       AmpR promoter: bla
   2536..3396    +  CDS            AmpR: β-lactamase; bla; confers resistance to ampicillin, carbenicillin, and related antibiotics
   3567..4155    +  rep_origin     ori: high-copy-number ColE1/pMB1/pBR322/pUC origin of replication
   4338..4430    +  CDS            lacI (fragment): lac repressor; lacI; The lac repressor binds to the lac operator to inhibit transcription in E. coli. This inhibition can be relieved by adding lactose or isopropyl-β-D-thiogalactopyranoside (IPTG).
   4443..4464    +  protein_bind   CAP binding site: CAP binding activates transcription in the presence of cAMP. E. coli catabolite activator protein
   4479..4509    +  promoter       lac promoter: promoter for the E. coli lac operon
   4517..4533    +  protein_bind   lac operator: The lac repressor binds to the lac operator to inhibit transcription in E. coli. This inhibition can be relieved by adding lactose or isopropyl-β-D-thiogalactopyranoside (IPTG). lac repressor encoded by lacI
   4578..4596    +  promoter       T3 promoter: promoter for bacteriophage T3 RNA polymerase
   4614..4715    +  CDS            PMA1 (fragment): PMA1_YEAST - Experimental evidence at protein level: Swiss-Prot protein existence level 1. The plasma membrane ATPase of plants and fungi is a hydrogen ion pump. The proton gradient it generates drives the active transport of nutrients by H(+)-symport. The resulting external acidification and/or internal alkinization may mediate growth responses. From Saccharomyces cerevisiae (strain ATCC 204508 / S288c) (Baker's yeast).
   5997..6019    +  misc_feature   MCS (fragment): pBluescript multiple cloning site
   6030..7656    +  CDS            CBG99luc (fragment): green-emitting variant of click beetle luciferase human codon-optimized
   7688..7875    +  terminator     ADH1 terminator: S. cerevisiae ADH1; transcription terminator for the S. cerevisiae alcohol dehydrogenase 1 (ADH1) gene
