[The description below was written by a language model from this plasmid's Addgene catalogue record and pLannotate feature annotations shown in this document.]
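Description:
pNB778 is a yeast expression plasmid built on the p406 backbone. It carries the green click beetle luciferase CBG99 under control of the LEU1 promoter, for use as a luminescent transcriptional reporter in Saccharomyces cerevisiae. The total size is 7,905 bp. In E. coli it is maintained through a high-copy ColE1/pUC-type origin with ampicillin resistance (AmpR, β-lactamase), and an f1 origin is also present. Selection in yeast relies on the URA3 auxotrophic marker with its native promoter, which can also be counterselected with 5-FOA. The feature table shows no yeast replication origin (no 2μ or CEN/ARS). This is consistent with an integrating vector, although the record does not state the integration strategy.

The payload is a roughly 1.6 kb CBG99 coding sequence, listed as synthetic and derived from Pyrophorus plagiophthalamus. It was cloned between PacI and AscI sites that remain intact, and it is followed by the S. cerevisiae ADH1 terminator. The LEU1 promoter named in the catalogue was not annotated by the automated tool. It presumably lies in the unannotated stretch between the T3 promoter region and the luciferase gene. The short "PMA1" match at the start of that stretch is an automated annotation that the record does not explain. Other annotations are pBluescript-type remnants (lac promoter/operator, lacZα fragment, T3 and T7 promoters, MCS fragment) and small fragments of the Ashbya gossypii TEF promoter and the CYC1 terminator, which appear to be leftovers from earlier cloning.

The associated publication concerns measuring fast gene dynamics in single cells by time-lapse luminescence microscopy. In that setting, light output from CBG99 reports LEU1 promoter activity over time.
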