Addgene plasmid #60154: pNB778
Purpose: Green click beetle luciferase (Promega) driven by LEU1 promoter.
Depositing lab: Nicolas Buchler. Depositing organization: Duke University. Publication: Measuring fast gene dynamics in single cells with time-lapse luminescence microscopy. Mazo-Vargas A, Park H, Aydin M, Buchler NE. Mol Biol Cell. 2014 Sep 17. pii: mbc.E14-07-1187. 10.1091/mbc.E14-07-1187 PubMed 25232010.
Backbone
  Vector backbone: p406
  Backbone size w/o insert (bp): 6260
  Total vector size (bp): 7905
  Vector type: Yeast Expression
  Selectable markers: URA3
Growth in bacteria
  Bacterial resistance: Ampicillin, 100 μg/mL
  Growth temperature: 37°C
  Growth strain: DH5alpha
  Copy number: High Copy
Gene/Insert
  Gene/Insert name: CBG99 (alt names: Click beetle green luciferase; p406-LEU1pr-CBG99)
  Species: Synthetic; Pyrophorus plagiophthalamus
  Insert size (bp): 1645
  Promoter: LEU1pr
  Cloning method: Restriction Enzyme; 5′ cloning site PacI (not destroyed); 3′ cloning site AscI (not destroyed)
  Sequencing primers: 5′ cactttatgcttccggctcctatgtt; 3′ CTGCCGGTAGAGGTGTGGTCAATAAG
Terms and licenses: Academic/Nonprofit Terms; Industry Terms: Not Available to Industry
How to cite: pNB778 was a gift from Nicolas Buchler (Addgene plasmid # 60154 ; http://n2t.net/addgene:60154 ; RRID:Addgene_60154)
