>Addgene plasmid #60154 | pNB778 | addgene partial sequence | sequence record 98178 | M13pUC-Rev 5'-AGCGGATAACAATTTCACACAGG-3'
TGACCATGATTACGCCAAGCGCGCAATTAACCCTCACTAAAGGGAACAAAAGCTGGAGCTCTGATGAACG
GTAAGCCAATGAAGGAAAAGAAGTCTACCAGAAGTGTCGAAGACTTCATGGCTGCTATGCAAAGAGTCTC
TACTCAACACGAAAAGGAAACCTAATCCTGTTGAAGTAGCATTTAATCATAATTTTTGTCACATTTTAAT
CAACTTGATTTTTCTGGTTTAATTTTTCTAATTTTAATTTTAATTTTTTTATCAATGGGAACTGATACAC
TAAAAAGAATTAGGAGCCAACAAGAATAAGCCGCTTATTTCCTACTAGAGTTTGCTTAAAATTTCATCTC
GAATTGTCATTCTAATATTTTATCCACACACACACCTTAAAATTTTTAGATTAAATGGCATCAACTCTTA
GCTTCACACACACACACACACCGAAGCTGGTTGTTTTATTTGATTTGATATAATTGGTTTCTCTGGATGG
TACTTTTTCTTTCTTGGTTATTTCCTATTTTAAAATATGAAACGCACACAAGTCATAATTATTCTAATAG
AGCACAATTCACAACACGCACATTTCAACTTTAATATTTTTTTAGAAACACTTTATTTAGTCTAATTCTT
AATTTTTAATATATATAATGCACACACACTAATTTATTCATTAATTTTTTATTGAGTAGGATTTGAAAAT
ATTTGGTATCTTTGCAAGATGTTTGTATAGAGGGACAAAGAATCGTCTTTATTATGGTCAAGGCTTTACG
TCATAATAGTTCCTGCCCAGCTCTTCTATAATACTTTAAAGATCTCTTCTCGTTTGCTCCATTTGGAAGT
CTCGCTTACGTTTATGCGCCCATACAGACACTCAAGATACACACTTACATGAACGTAT
