>Addgene plasmid #60154 | pNB778 | addgene partial sequence | sequence record 98179 | pHybLex_rev 5'-GAGTCACTTTAAAATTTGTATACAC-3'
AACTTATTTAATAATAAAAATCATAAATCATAAGAAATTCGCTTATTTAGAAGTGGCGCGCCTTATTTGT
ACAAACCGCCGGCCTTCTCCAACAATTGTTTCAACAGCTCCTTGCGGGTAATTTTGCCTGTTACGTTACG
AGGGATGGAGTCAACAAAACGCACGCCGCCACGCAAGTACTTAGTATGGCTCACACGTTCAGCCAGGTAA
TCATACACTTCTTTGGCGGTAATTTCTTTACCAGGCTGCTTGACAACGAAAGCAGAAGGCAGTTCGCCGG
CCTCCAGATCAGGAATGCCGACCACAGCGACATCGCGAATGCATGGATTTTTCAACAGAATCTCCTCCAA
CTCAGCTGGAGCAACCTGGCTACCCTTGTATTTGATCAGCTCCTTGTAACGATCCACGACGTAAAAATGC
TCATCTTCGTCGTAATATCCAAAATCACCAGAATGCAACCAGCCGTCGTCGTCGATGGCCTCCTTGGTAG
CTTCAACGTTATTGACATAACCCTTGCTCACCATAGGGCCTTTGATACACAGCTCGCCCACTTGGTTCGG
GCCCAAAGCCTTACCAGTTTCGCGATCAGCGATCTTAGCAGCCATGAGTGGAGTGACACGGCCCAAAGAG
CCGCTCTTAAACTCATCCCCGAGAGAGTGAATGTTAGCGCTGGTAGATTCGGTGAGGCCGAAGCCACAAC
GAATCCCTGGAAGATTCAAGCGTTTGGCGGCCACTTCAGCGACCTCCTTAGCCAGTGGAGCGGCACCGCA
ACACAATTCACGCAGTGAAGACAAGTCGTACTTGTCCACGAGTGGGCTCTTAGACAAAAACAGGATCACG
CTAGGCACGTTGATGACACTGCGGACTTCATAATCTTGGATGGCTTTCA
