>Addgene plasmid #60154 | pNB778 | addgene partial sequence | sequence record 98607 | pBluescript-SK 5'-tctagaactagtggatc-3'
AAGCGTGAGAAAAATGTCATCTATGGCCCTGAGCCTCTCCATCCTTTGGAGGATTTGACTGCCGGCGAAA
TGCTGTTTCGTGCTCTCCGCAAGCACTCTCATTTGCCTCAAGCCTTGGTCGATGTGGTCGGCGATGAATC
TTTGAGCTACAAGGAGTTTTTTGAGGCAACCGTCTTGCTGGCTCAGTCCCTCCACAATTGTGGCTACAAG
ATGAACGACGTCGTTAGTATCTGTGCTGAAAACAATACCCGTTTCTTCATTCCAGTCATCGCCGCATGGT
ATATCGGTATGATCGTGGCTCCAGTCAACGAGAGCTACATTCCCGACGAACTGTGTAAAGTCATGGGTAT
CTCTAAGCCACAGATTGTCTTCACCACTAAGAATATTCTGAACAAAGTCCTGGAAGTCCAAAGCCGCACC
AACTTTATTAAGCGTATCATCATCTTGGACACTGTGGAGAATATTCACGGTTGCGAATCTTTGCCTAATT
TCATCTCTCGCTATTCAGACGGCAACATCGCAAACTTTAAACCACTCCACTTCGACCCTGTGGAACAAGT
TGCAGCCATTCTGTGTAGCAGCGGTACTACTGGACTCCCAAAGGGAGTCATGCAGACCCATCAAAACATT
TGCGTGCGTCTGATCCATGCTCTCGATCCACGCGTGGGCACTCAGCTGATTCCTGGTGTCACCGTCTTGG
TCTACTTGCCTTTCTTCCATGCTTTCGGCTTTAGCATTACTTTGGGTTACTTTATGGTCGGTCTCCGCGT
GATTATGTTCCGCCGTTTTGATCAGGAGGCTTTCTTGAAAGCCATCCAAGATTATGAAGTCCGCAGTGTC
ATCAACGTGCCTAGCGTGATCCTGTTTTTGTCTAAGAGCCCACTCGTGGACAAGTACGACTTGTCTTCAC
TGCGTGAATTGTGTTGCGGTGCCGCTCCACTGGCTAAGGAGGTCGCTGAAGTGGCCGCCAAACGCTTGAA
TCTTCCAGGGATTCGTTGTGGCTTCGGCCTC
